Addgene plasmid #143085: TFORF0963
Purpose: Lentiviral vector for overexpressing transcription factor ORFs with unique 24-bp barcodes. Barcodes facilitate identification of transcription factors in pooled screens.
Depositing lab: Feng Zhang. Depositing organization: Broad Institute. Publication: A transcription factor atlas of directed differentiation. Joung J, Ma S, Tay T, Geiger-Schuller KR, Kirchgatterer PC, Verdine VK, Guo B, Arias-Garcia MA, Allen WE, Singh A, Kuksenko O, Abudayyeh OO, Gootenberg JS, Fu Z, Macrae RK, Buenrostro JD, Regev A, Zhang F. Cell. 2023 Jan 5;186(1):209-229.e26. doi: 10.1016/j.cell.2022.11.026. PubMed 36608654.
Backbone
  Vector backbone: pLX_TRC317
  Backbone manufacturer: Broad Institute Genetic Perturbation Platform
  Backbone size w/o insert (bp): 8264
  Vector type: Mammalian Expression, Lentiviral
  Selectable markers: Puromycin
Growth in bacteria
  Bacterial resistance: Ampicillin, 100 μg/mL
  Growth temperature: 37°C
  Growth strain: NEB Stable
  Copy number: High Copy
Gene/Insert
  Gene/Insert name: ERG
  Species: H. sapiens (human)
  Insert size (bp): 1265
  Entrez Gene: ERG (a.k.a. LMPHM14, erg-3, p55)
  Promoter: EF1a
  Cloning method: Unknown
  Sequencing primers: 5′ GGGTGGAGACTGAAGTTAGGCCAG; 3′ CACATAGCGTAAAAGGAGCAACATAG
Terms and licenses: Academic/Nonprofit Terms; Industry Terms: Not Available to Industry
Depositor comments: NM_001136155,ENST00000453032 . The transcription factor ORF portion of this plasmid was synthesized by Genewiz. Please test multiple small colonies in case of plasmid recombination. To make this collection available in a timely manner, a portion of this collection was not fully sequenced by Addgene. If an Addgene verified full plasmid sequence is not available, please contact us prior to placing an order to request the full sequence.
How to cite: TFORF0963 was a gift from Feng Zhang (Addgene plasmid # 143085 ; http://n2t.net/addgene:143085 ; RRID:Addgene_143085)
