[The description below was written by a language model from this plasmid's Addgene catalogue record and pLannotate feature annotations shown in this document.]
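Description:
TFORF0963 is a lentiviral mammalian expression plasmid built on the pLX_TRC317 backbone, carrying a human ERG open reading frame as one member of a barcoded transcription factor ORF collection. It is propagated in E. coli through a high-copy ColE1/pUC-type origin with ampicillin selection (AmpR under its own bla promoter). It also retains an f1 origin and remnants of a lac/lacZα cloning region flanked by T7 and T3 promoters. The depositor warns that the plasmid can recombine in bacteria, as is common for LTR-containing vectors.

The viral portion has a third-generation, self-inactivating layout. An RSV promoter drives a truncated HIV-1 5' LTR, followed by the Ψ packaging signal with a gag fragment, the RRE for Rev-dependent export of the genomic RNA, a cPPT/CTS, and a ΔU3 3' LTR with a downstream SV40 poly(A) signal. Two expression units sit between the LTRs. An SV40 early promoter/origin segment precedes the puromycin N-acetyltransferase gene, which allows selection of transduced cells. Downstream, a full-length EF-1α promoter drives the ERG coding sequence, an ETS-family transcriptional regulator; the depositor gives RefSeq and Ensembl transcript identifiers for the isoform. A WPRE follows the ORF and enhances transcript stability and expression. The short region between ERG and the WPRE, annotated only as a U6 promoter fragment, is a likely location for the unique 24-bp barcode named in the record, but the barcode itself is not annotated.

The construct is intended for stable ERG overexpression. In pooled screens, the barcode identifies which transcription factor each cell received, as in the directed differentiation studies for which the library was made.
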