Features (pLannotate 1.2.2; 31 found; start..end, strand, type, name):
      5..231     +  promoter       RSV promoter: Rous sarcoma virus enhancer/promoter
    232..412     +  LTR            5' LTR (truncated): truncated 5' long terminal repeat (LTR) from HIV-1
    459..584     +  misc_feature   HIV-1 Ψ: packaging signal of human immunodeficiency virus type 1
    568..931     +  CDS            HIV-1 gag (fragment): gag protein from human immunodeficiency virus 1; gag
   1077..1310    +  misc_feature   RRE: The Rev response element (RRE) of HIV-1 allows for Rev-dependent mRNA export from the nucleus to the cytoplasm.
   1687..1713    +  CDS            Rev (fragment): human immunodeficiency virus 1 (HIV-1) Rev protein; rev; enhances nuclear export of unspliced and incompletely spliced viral mRNAs
   1720..1743    +  promoter       SV40 promoter (fragment): SV40 early promoter
   1744..1815    +  promoter       SV40 promoter (fragment): SV40 enhancer and early promoter
   1839..1974    +  rep_origin     SV40 ori: SV40 origin of replication
   2020..2616    +  CDS            PuroR (fragment): puromycin N-acetyltransferase; pac from Streptomyces; confers resistance to puromycin
   2665..2782    +  misc_feature   cPPT/CTS: central polypurine tract and central termination sequence of HIV-1
   2847..2913    +  CDS            small t antigen (fragment): SV40 (simian virus 40) small t antigen
   2920..4098    +  promoter       EF-1α promoter: strong constitutive promoter for human elongation factor EF-1α
   4091..5275    +  CDS            ERG (fragment): ERG_HUMAN - Experimental evidence at protein level: Swiss-Prot protein existence level 1. Transcriptional regulator. May participate in transcriptional regulation through the recruitment of SETDB1 histone methyltransferase and subsequent modification of local chromatin structure. From Homo sapiens (Human).
   5291..5344    +  promoter       U6 promoter (fragment): RNA polymerase III promoter for human U6 snRNA
   5386..5974    +  misc_feature   WPRE: woodchuck hepatitis virus posttranscriptional regulatory element
   6025..6044    +  misc_feature   cPPT/CTS (fragment): central polypurine tract and central termination sequence of HIV-1
   6046..6279    +  LTR            3' LTR (ΔU3): self-inactivating 3' long terminal repeat (LTR) from HIV-1
   6357..6478    +  polyA_signal   SV40 poly(A) signal: SV40 polyadenylation signal
   6518..6653    +  rep_origin     SV40 ori: SV40 origin of replication
   6674..6692    -  promoter       T7 promoter: promoter for bacteriophage T7 RNA polymerase
   6700..6855    +  CDS            lacZα (fragment): LacZα fragment of β-galactosidase; lacZ fragment
   6860..7288    +  rep_origin     f1 ori (sequence partly withheld): f1 bacteriophage origin of replication; arrow indicates direction of (+) strand synthesis
   7341..7445    +  promoter       AmpR promoter: bla
   7446..8306    +  CDS            AmpR: β-lactamase; bla; confers resistance to ampicillin, carbenicillin, and related antibiotics
   8477..9065    +  rep_origin     ori: high-copy-number ColE1/pMB1/pBR322/pUC origin of replication
   9248..9340    +  CDS            lacI (fragment): lac repressor; lacI; The lac repressor binds to the lac operator to inhibit transcription in E. coli. This inhibition can be relieved by adding lactose or isopropyl-β-D-thiogalactopyranoside (IPTG).
   9353..9374    +  protein_bind   CAP binding site: CAP binding activates transcription in the presence of cAMP. E. coli catabolite activator protein
   9389..9419    +  promoter       lac promoter: promoter for the E. coli lac operon
   9427..9443    +  protein_bind   lac operator: The lac repressor binds to the lac operator to inhibit transcription in E. coli. This inhibition can be relieved by adding lactose or isopropyl-β-D-thiogalactopyranoside (IPTG). lac repressor encoded by lacI
   9488..9506    +  promoter       T3 promoter: promoter for bacteriophage T3 RNA polymerase
>Addgene plasmid #143085 | TFORF0963 | addgene full sequence | sequence record 399057 | Addgene NGS Result
TTAATGTAGTCTTATGCAATACTCTTGTAGTCTTGCAACATGGTAACGATGAGTTAGCAACATGCCTTAC
AAGGAGAGAAAAAGCACCGTGCATGCCGATTGGTGGAAGTAAGGTGGTACGATCGTGCCTTATTAGGAAG
GCAACAGACGGGTCTGACATGGATTGGACGAACCACTGAATTGCCGCATTGCAGAGATATTGTATTTAAG
TGCCTAGCTCGATACATAAACGGGTCTCTCTGGTTAGACCAGATCTGAGCCTGGGAGCTCTCTGGCTAAC
TAGGGAACCCACTGCTTAAGCCTCAATAAAGCTTGCCTTGAGTGCTTCAAGTAGTGTGTGCCCGTCTGTT
GTGTGACTCTGGTAACTAGAGATCCCTCAGACCCTTTTAGTCAGTGTGGAAAATCTCTAGCAGTGGCGCC
CGAACAGGGACTTGAAAGCGAAAGGGAAACCAGAGGAGCTCTCTCGACGCAGGACTCGGCTTGCTGAAGC
GCGCACGGCAAGAGGCGAGGGGCGGCGACTGGTGAGTACGCCAAAAATTTTGACTAGCGGAGGCTAGAAG
GAGAGAGATGGGTGCGAGAGCGTCAGTATTAAGCGGGGGAGAATTAGATCGCGATGGGAAAAAATTCGGT
TAAGGCCAGGGGGAAAGAAAAAATATAAATTAAAACATATAGTATGGGCAAGCAGGGAGCTAGAACGATT
CGCAGTTAATCCTGGCCTGTTAGAAACATCAGAAGGCTGTAGACAAATACTGGGACAGCTACAACCATCC
CTTCAGACAGGATCAGAAGAACTTAGATCATTATATAATACAGTAGCAACCCTCTATTGTGTGCATCAAA
GGATAGAGATAAAAGACACCAAGGAAGCTTTAGACAAGATAGAGGAAGAGCAAAACAAAAGTAAGACCAC
CGCACAGCAAGCGGCCGCTGATCTTCAGACCTGGAGGAGGAGATATGAGGGACAATTGGAGAAGTGAATT
ATATAAATATAAAGTAGTAAAAATTGAACCATTAGGAGTAGCACCCACCAAGGCAAAGAGAAGAGTGGTG
CAGAGAGAAAAAAGAGCAGTGGGAATAGGAGCTTTGTTCCTTGGGTTCTTGGGAGCAGCAGGAAGCACTA
TGGGCGCAGCGTCAATGACGCTGACGGTACAGGCCAGACAATTATTGTCTGGTATAGTGCAGCAGCAGAA
CAATTTGCTGAGGGCTATTGAGGCGCAACAGCATCTGTTGCAACTCACAGTCTGGGGCATCAAGCAGCTC
CAGGCAAGAATCCTGGCTGTGGAAAGATACCTAAAGGATCAACAGCTCCTGGGGATTTGGGGTTGCTCTG
GAAAACTCATTTGCACCACTGCTGTGCCTTGGAATGCTAGTTGGAGTAATAAATCTCTGGAACAGATTTG
GAATCACACGACCTGGATGGAGTGGGACAGAGAAATTAACAATTACACAAGCTTAATACACTCCTTAATT
GAAGAATCGCAAAACCAGCAAGAAAAGAATGAACAAGAATTATTGGAATTAGATAAATGGGCAAGTTTGT
GGAATTGGTTTAACATAACAAATTGGCTGTGGTATATAAAATTATTCATAATGATAGTAGGAGGCTTGGT
AGGTTTAAGAATAGTTTTTGCTGTACTTTCTATAGTGAATAGAGTTAGGCAGGGATATTCACCATTATCG
TTTCAGACCCACCTCCCAACCCCGAGGGGACCCATGCATTGCATCTCAATTAGTCAGCAACCAGGTGTGG
AAAGTCCCCAGGCTCCCCAGCAGGCAGAAGTATGCAAAGCATGCGTCTCAATTAGTCAGCAACCATAGTC
CCGCCCCTAACTCCGCCCATCCCGCCCCTAACTCCGCCCAGTTCCGCCCATTCTCCGCCCCATGGCTGAC
TAATTTTTTTTATTTATGCAGAGGCCGAGGCCGCCTCGGCCTCTGAGCTATTCCAGAAGTAGTGAGGAGG
CTTTTTTGGAGGCCTAGGCTTTTGCAAAAAGCTTTCTAGAGGTACCACCGGAGCTTACCATGACCGAGTA
CAAGCCCACGGTGCGCCTCGCCACCCGCGACGACGTCCCCAGGGCCGTACGCACCCTCGCCGCCGCGTTC
GCCGACTACCCCGCCACGCGCCACACCGTCGATCCGGACCGCCACATCGAGCGGGTCACCGAGCTGCAAG
AACTCTTCCTCACGCGCGTCGGGCTCGACATCGGCAAGGTGTGGGTCGCGGACGACGGCGCCGCCGTGGC
GGTCTGGACCACGCCGGAGAGCGTCGAAGCGGGGGCGGTGTTCGCCGAGATCGGCCCGCGCATGGCCGAG
TTGAGCGGTTCCCGGCTGGCCGCGCAGCAACAGATGGAAGGCCTCCTGGCGCCGCACCGGCCCAAGGAGC
CCGCGTGGTTCCTGGCCACCGTCGGCGTCTCGCCCGACCACCAGGGCAAGGGTCTGGGCAGCGCCGTCGT
GCTCCCCGGAGTGGAGGCGGCCGAGCGCGCCGGGGTGCCCGCCTTCCTGGAGACCTCCGCGCCCCGCAAC
CTCCCCTTCTACGAGCGGCTCGGCTTCACCGTCACCGCCGACGTCGAGGTGCCCGAAGGACCGCGCACCT
GGTGCATGACCCGCAAGCCCGGTGCCAGTTAACGAATTCTAGATCTTGAGACAAATGGCAGTATTCATCC
ACAATTTTAAAAGAAAAGGGGGGATTGGGGGGTACAGTGCAGGGGAAAGAATAGTAGACATAATAGCAAC
AGACATACAAACTAAAGAATTACAAAAACAAATTACAAAAATTCAAAATTTTCGGGTTTATTACAGGGAC
AGCAGAGATCCACTTTGGCGCCGGCTCGAGGCCTGCAGGTGCAAAGATGGATAAAGTTTTAAACAGAGAG
GAATCTTTGCAGCTAATGGACCTTCTAGGTCTTGAAAGGAGTGGGAATTGGCTCCGGTGCCCGTCAGTGG
GCAGAGCGCACATCGCCCACAGTCCCCGAGAAGTTGGGGGGAGGGGTCGGCAATTGAACCGGTGCCTAGA
GAAGGTGGCGCGGGGTAAACTGGGAAAGTGATGTCGTGTACTGGCTCCGCCTTTTTCCCGAGGGTGGGGG
AGAACCGTATATAAGTGCAGTAGTCGCCGTGAACGTTCTTTTTCGCAACGGGTTTGCCGCCAGAACACAG
GTAAGTGCCGTGTGTGGTTCCCGCGGGCCTGGCCTCTTTACGGGTTATGGCCCTTGCGTGCCTTGAATTA
CTTCCACCTGGCTGCAGTACGTGATTCTTGATCCCGAGCTTCGGGTTGGAAGTGGGTGGGAGAGTTCGAG
GCCTTGCGCTTAAGGAGCCCCTTCGCCTCGTGCTTGAGTTGAGGCCTGGCCTGGGCGCTGGGGCCGCCGC
GTGCGAATCTGGTGGCACCTTCGCGCCTGTCTCGCTGCTTTCGATAAGTCTCTAGCCATTTAAAATTTTT
GATGACCTGCTGCGACGCTTTTTTTCTGGCAAGATAGTCTTGTAAATGCGGGCCAAGATCTGCACACTGG
TATTTCGGTTTTTGGGGCCGCGGGCGGCGACGGGGCCCGTGCGTCCCAGCGCACATGTTCGGCGAGGCGG
GGCCTGCGAGCGCGGCCACCGAGAATCGGACGGGGGTAGTCTCAAGCTGGCCGGCCTGCTCTGGTGCCTG
GCCTCGCGCCGCCGTGTATCGCCCCGCCCTGGGCGGCAAGGCTGGCCCGGTCGGCACCAGTTGCGTGAGC
GGAAAGATGGCCGCTTCCCGGCCCTGCTGCAGGGAGCTCAAAATGGAGGACGCGGCGCTCGGGAGAGCGG
GCGGGTGAGTCACCCACACAAAGGAAAAGGGCCTTTCCGTCCTCAGCCGTCGCTTCATGTGACTCCACGG
AGTACCGGGCGCCGTCCAGGCACCTCGATTAGTTCTCGAGCTTTTGGAGTACGTCGTCTTTAGGTTGGGG
GGAGGGGTTTTATGCGATGGAGTTTCCCCACACTGAGTGGGTGGAGACTGAAGTTAGGCCAGCTTGGCAC
TTGATGTAATTCTCCTTGGAATTTGCCCTTTTTGAGTTTGGATCTTGGTTCATTCTCAAGCCTCAGACAG
TGGTTCAAAGTTTTTTTCTTCCATTTCAGGTGTCGTGAGGCTAGCACCGCCACCATGGTGGGCAGCCCAG
ACACCGTTGGGATGAACTACGGCAGCTACATGGAGGAGAAGCACATGCCACCCCCAAACATGACCACGAA
CGAGCGCAGAGTTATCGTGCCAGCAGATCCTACGCTATGGAGTACAGACCATGTGCGGCAGTGGCTGGAG
TGGGCGGTGAAAGAATATGGCCTTCCAGACGTCAACATCTTGTTATTCCAGAACATCGATGGGAAGGAAC
TGTGCAAGATGACCAAGGACGACTTCCAGAGGCTCACCCCCAGCTACAACGCCGACATCCTTCTCTCACA
TCTCCACTACCTCAGAGAGACTCCTCTTCCACATTTGACTTCAGATGATGTTGATAAAGCCTTACAAAAC
TCTCCACGGTTAATGCATGCTAGAAACACAGGGGGTGCAGCTTTTATTTTCCCAAATACTTCAGTATATC
CTGAAGCTACGCAAAGAATTACAACTAGGCCAGATTTACCATATGAGCCCCCCAGGAGATCAGCCTGGAC
CGGTCACGGCCACCCCACGCCCCAGTCGAAAGCTGCTCAACCATCTCCTTCCACAGTGCCCAAAACTGAA
GACCAGCGTCCTCAGTTAGATCCTTATCAGATTCTTGGACCAACAAGTAGCCGCCTTGCAAATCCAGGCA
GTGGCCAGATCCAGCTTTGGCAGTTCCTCCTGGAGCTCCTGTCGGACAGCTCCAACTCCAGCTGCATCAC
CTGGGAAGGCACCAACGGGGAGTTCAAGATGACGGATCCCGACGAGGTGGCCCGGCGCTGGGGAGAGCGG
AAGAGCAAACCCAACATGAACTACGATAAGCTCAGCCGCGCCCTCCGTTACTACTATGACAAGAACATCA
TGACCAAGGTCCATGGGAAGCGCTACGCCTACAAGTTCGACTTCCACGGGATCGCCCAGGCCCTCCAGCC
CCACCCCCCGGAGTCATCTCTGTACAAGTACCCCTCAGACCTCCCGTACATGGGCTCCTATCACGCCCAC
CCACAGAAGATGAACTTTGTGGCGCCCCACCCTCCAGCCCTCCCCGTGACATCTTCCAGTTTTTTTGCTG
CCCCAAACCCATACTGGAATTCACCAACTGGGGGTATATACCCCAACACTAGGCTCCCCACCAGCCATAT
GCCTTCTCATCTGGGCACTTACTACTAGTAATGAACTAGTCCGTAACTTGAAAGTATTTCGATTTCTTGG
CTTTATATATCTTGTGGAAAGGACGAGGGCGTCAAGCTGTTCTGGATGCTACGCGTTAAGTCGACAATCA
ACCTCTGGATTACAAAATTTGTGAAAGATTGACTGGTATTCTTAACTATGTTGCTCCTTTTACGCTATGT
GGATACGCTGCTTTAATGCCTTTGTATCATGCTATTGCTTCCCGTATGGCTTTCATTTTCTCCTCCTTGT
ATAAATCCTGGTTGCTGTCTCTTTATGAGGAGTTGTGGCCCGTTGTCAGGCAACGTGGCGTGGTGTGCAC
TGTGTTTGCTGACGCAACCCCCACTGGTTGGGGCATTGCCACCACCTGTCAGCTCCTTTCCGGGACTTTC
GCTTTCCCCCTCCCTATTGCCACGGCGGAACTCATCGCCGCCTGCCTTGCCCGCTGCTGGACAGGGGCTC
GGCTGTTGGGCACTGACAATTCCGTGGTGTTGTCGGGGAAATCATCGTCCTTTCCTTGGCTGCTCGCCTG
TGTTGCCACCTGGATTCTGCGCGGGACGTCCTTCTGCTACGTCCCTTCGGCCCTCAATCCAGCGGACCTT
CCTTCCCGCGGCCTGCTGCCGGCTCTGCGGCCTCTTCCGCGTCTTCGCCTTCGCCCTCAGACGAGTCGGA
TCTCCCTTTGGGCCGCCTCCCCGCGTCGACTTTAAGACCAATGACTTACAAGGCAGCTGTAGATCTTAGC
CACTTTTTAAAAGAAAAGGGGGGACTGGAAGGGCTAATTCACTCCCAACGAAGACAAGATCTGCTTTTTG
CTTGTACTGGGTCTCTCTGGTTAGACCAGATCTGAGCCTGGGAGCTCTCTGGCTAACTAGGGAACCCACT
GCTTAAGCCTCAATAAAGCTTGCCTTGAGTGCTTCAAGTAGTGTGTGCCCGTCTGTTGTGTGACTCTGGT
AACTAGAGATCCCTCAGACCCTTTTAGTCAGTGTGGAAAATCTCTAGCAGTACGTATAGTAGTTCATGTC
ATCTTATTATTCAGTATTTATAACTTGCAAAGAAATGAATATCAGAGAGTGAGAGGAACTTGTTTATTGC
AGCTTATAATGGTTACAAATAAAGCAATAGCATCACAAATTTCACAAATAAAGCATTTTTTTCACTGCAT
TCTAGTTGTGGTTTGTCCAAACTCATCAATGTATCTTATCATGTCTGGCTCTAGCTATCCCGCCCCTAAC
TCCGCCCATCCCGCCCCTAACTCCGCCCAGTTCCGCCCATTCTCCGCCCCATGGCTGACTAATTTTTTTT
ATTTATGCAGAGGCCGAGGCCGCCTCGGCCTCTGAGCTATTCCAGAAGTAGTGAGGAGGCTTTTTTGGAG
GCCTAGGGACGTACCCAATTCGCCCTATAGTGAGTCGTATTACGCGCGCTCACTGGCCGTCGTTTTACAA
CGTCGTGACTGGGAAAACCCTGGCGTTACCCAACTTAATCGCCTTGCAGCACATCCCCCTTTCGCCAGCT
GGCGTAATAGCGAAGAGGCCCGCACCGATCGCCCTTCCCAACAGTTGCGCAGCCTGAATGGCGAATGGG
[124 nt withheld, positions 6860-6983]
C
[91 nt withheld, positions 6985-7075]
A
[49 nt withheld, positions 7077-7125]
CCTTTGACGTTGGAGTCCACGTTCTTT
[37 nt withheld, positions 7153-7189]
ACCCTATCTCGGTCTATTCTTTTGATTTATAAGGGATTTTGCCGATTTCGGCCTATTGGTTAAAAAATGA
GCTGATTTAACAAAAATTTAACGCGAATTTTAACAAAATATTAACGCTTACAATTTAGGTGGCACTTTTC
GGGGAAATGTGCGCGGAACCCCTATTTGTTTATTTTTCTAAATACATTCAAATATGTATCCGCTCATGAG
ACAATAACCCTGATAAATGCTTCAATAATATTGAAAAAGGAAGAGTATGAGTATTCAACATTTCCGTGTC
GCCCTTATTCCCTTTTTTGCGGCATTTTGCCTTCCTGTTTTTGCTCACCCAGAAACGCTGGTGAAAGTAA
AAGATGCTGAAGATCAGTTGGGTGCACGAGTGGGTTACATCGAACTGGATCTCAACAGCGGTAAGATCCT
TGAGAGTTTTCGCCCCGAAGAACGTTTTCCAATGATGAGCACTTTTAAAGTTCTGCTATGTGGCGCGGTA
TTATCCCGTATTGACGCCGGGCAAGAGCAACTCGGTCGCCGCATACACTATTCTCAGAATGACTTGGTTG
AGTACTCACCAGTCACAGAAAAGCATCTTACGGATGGCATGACAGTAAGAGAATTATGCAGTGCTGCCAT
AACCATGAGTGATAACACTGCGGCCAACTTACTTCTGACAACGATCGGAGGACCGAAGGAGCTAACCGCT
TTTTTGCACAACATGGGGGATCATGTAACTCGCCTTGATCGTTGGGAACCGGAGCTGAATGAAGCCATAC
CAAACGACGAGCGTGACACCACGATGCCTGTAGCAATGGCAACAACGTTGCGCAAACTATTAACTGGCGA
ACTACTTACTCTAGCTTCCCGGCAACAATTAATAGACTGGATGGAGGCGGATAAAGTTGCAGGACCACTT
CTGCGCTCGGCCCTTCCGGCTGGCTGGTTTATTGCTGATAAATCTGGAGCCGGTGAGCGTGGGTCTCGCG
GTATCATTGCAGCACTGGGGCCAGATGGTAAGCCCTCCCGTATCGTAGTTATCTACACGACGGGGAGTCA
GGCAACTATGGATGAACGAAATAGACAGATCGCTGAGATAGGTGCCTCACTGATTAAGCATTGGTAACTG
TCAGACCAAGTTTACTCATATATACTTTAGATTGATTTAAAACTTCATTTTTAATTTAAAAGGATCTAGG
TGAAGATCCTTTTTGATAATCTCATGACCAAAATCCCTTAACGTGAGTTTTCGTTCCACTGAGCGTCAGA
CCCCGTAGAAAAGATCAAAGGATCTTCTTGAGATCCTTTTTTTCTGCGCGTAATCTGCTGCTTGCAAACA
AAAAAACCACCGCTACCAGCGGTGGTTTGTTTGCCGGATCAAGAGCTACCAACTCTTTTTCCGAAGGTAA
CTGGCTTCAGCAGAGCGCAGATACCAAATACTGTTCTTCTAGTGTAGCCGTAGTTAGGCCACCACTTCAA
GAACTCTGTAGCACCGCCTACATACCTCGCTCTGCTAATCCTGTTACCAGTGGCTGCTGCCAGTGGCGAT
AAGTCGTGTCTTACCGGGTTGGACTCAAGACGATAGTTACCGGATAAGGCGCAGCGGTCGGGCTGAACGG
GGGGTTCGTGCACACAGCCCAGCTTGGAGCGAACGACCTACACCGAACTGAGATACCTACAGCGTGAGCT
ATGAGAAAGCGCCACGCTTCCCGAAGGGAGAAAGGCGGACAGGTATCCGGTAAGCGGCAGGGTCGGAACA
GGAGAGCGCACGAGGGAGCTTCCAGGGGGAAACGCCTGGTATCTTTATAGTCCTGTCGGGTTTCGCCACC
TCTGACTTGAGCGTCGATTTTTGTGATGCTCGTCAGGGGGGCGGAGCCTATGGAAAAACGCCAGCAACGC
GGCCTTTTTACGGTTCCTGGCCTTTTGCTGGCCTTTTGCTCACATGTTCTTTCCTGCGTTATCCCCTGAT
TCTGTGGATAACCGTATTACCGCCTTTGAGTGAGCTGATACCGCTCGCCGCAGCCGAACGACCGAGCGCA
GCGAGTCAGTGAGCGAGGAAGCGGAAGAGCGCCCAATACGCAAACCGCCTCTCCCCGCGCGTTGGCCGAT
TCATTAATGCAGCTGGCACGACAGGTTTCCCGACTGGAAAGCGGGCAGTGAGCGCAACGCAATTAATGTG
AGTTAGCTCACTCATTAGGCACCCCAGGCTTTACACTTTATGCTTCCGGCTCGTATGTTGTGTGGAATTG
TGAGCGGATAACAATTTCACACAGGAAACAGCTATGACCATGATTACGCCAAGCGCGCAATTAACCCTCA
CTAAAGGGAACAAAAGCTGGAGCTGCAAGC
