>Addgene plasmid #143085 | TFORF0963 | depositor partial sequence | sequence record 281393 | Insert
ACCGCCACCATGGTGGGCAGCCCAGACACCGTTGGGATGAACTACGGCAGCTACATGGAGGAGAAGCACA
TGCCACCCCCAAACATGACCACGAACGAGCGCAGAGTTATCGTGCCAGCAGATCCTACGCTATGGAGTAC
AGACCATGTGCGGCAGTGGCTGGAGTGGGCGGTGAAAGAATATGGCCTTCCAGACGTCAACATCTTGTTA
TTCCAGAACATCGATGGGAAGGAACTGTGCAAGATGACCAAGGACGACTTCCAGAGGCTCACCCCCAGCT
ACAACGCCGACATCCTTCTCTCACATCTCCACTACCTCAGAGAGACTCCTCTTCCACATTTGACTTCAGA
TGATGTTGATAAAGCCTTACAAAACTCTCCACGGTTAATGCATGCTAGAAACACAGGGGGTGCAGCTTTT
ATTTTCCCAAATACTTCAGTATATCCTGAAGCTACGCAAAGAATTACAACTAGGCCAGATTTACCATATG
AGCCCCCCAGGAGATCAGCCTGGACCGGTCACGGCCACCCCACGCCCCAGTCGAAAGCTGCTCAACCATC
TCCTTCCACAGTGCCCAAAACTGAAGACCAGCGTCCTCAGTTAGATCCTTATCAGATTCTTGGACCAACA
AGTAGCCGCCTTGCAAATCCAGGCAGTGGCCAGATCCAGCTTTGGCAGTTCCTCCTGGAGCTCCTGTCGG
ACAGCTCCAACTCCAGCTGCATCACCTGGGAAGGCACCAACGGGGAGTTCAAGATGACGGATCCCGACGA
GGTGGCCCGGCGCTGGGGAGAGCGGAAGAGCAAACCCAACATGAACTACGATAAGCTCAGCCGCGCCCTC
CGTTACTACTATGACAAGAACATCATGACCAAGGTCCATGGGAAGCGCTACGCCTACAAGTTCGACTTCC
ACGGGATCGCCCAGGCCCTCCAGCCCCACCCCCCGGAGTCATCTCTGTACAAGTACCCCTCAGACCTCCC
GTACATGGGCTCCTATCACGCCCACCCACAGAAGATGAACTTTGTGGCGCCCCACCCTCCAGCCCTCCCC
GTGACATCTTCCAGTTTTTTTGCTGCCCCAAACCCATACTGGAATTCACCAACTGGGGGTATATACCCCA
ACACTAGGCTCCCCACCAGCCATATGCCTTCTCATCTGGGCACTTACTACTAGTAATGAACTAGTCCGTA
ACTTGAAAGTATTTCGATTTCTTGGCTTTATATATCTTGTGGAAAGGACGAGGGCGTCAAGCTGTTCTGG
ATGCT
