>Addgene plasmid #143085 | TFORF0963 | depositor partial sequence | sequence record 281394 | Barcode
GGGCGTCAAGCTGTTCTGGATGCT
